LOCUS       Exported 3642 bp ds-DNA circular SYN 11-DEC-2018
DEFINITION  synthetic circular DNA
ACCESSION   .
VERSION     .
KEYWORDS    .
SOURCE      synthetic DNA construct
  ORGANISM  synthetic DNA construct
REFERENCE   1 (bases 1 to 3642)
  AUTHORS   Molecular Function Laboratory
  TITLE     Direct Submission
  JOURNAL   Exported Dec 11, 2018 from SnapGene Viewer 4.2.9
            http://www.snapgene.com
FEATURES             Location/Qualifiers
     source          1..3642
                     /organism="synthetic DNA construct"
                     /mol_type="other DNA"
     rep_origin      4..459
                     /direction=RIGHT
                     /label=f1 ori
                     /note="f1 bacteriophage origin of replication; arrow
                     indicates direction of (+) strand synthesis"
     primer_bind     600..616
                     /label=M13 fwd
                     /note="common sequencing primer, one of multiple similar
                     variants"
     promoter        626..644
                     /label=T7 promoter
                     /note="promoter for bacteriophage T7 RNA polymerase"
     misc_feature    701..706
                     /label=Kozak seq
     CDS             707..1102
                     /codon_start=1
                     /gene="Aspergillus terreus BSD"
                     /product="blasticidin S deaminase"
                     /label=BSD
                     /note="confers resistance to blasticidin"
                     /translation="MAKPLSQEESTLIERATATINSIPISEDYSVASAALSSDGRIFTG
                     VNVYHFTGGPCAELVVLGTAAAAAAGNLTCIVAIGNENRGILSPCGRCRQVLLDLHPGI
                     KAIVKDSDGQPTAVGIRELLPSGYVWEG"
     CDS             1115..1171
                     /codon_start=1
                     /product="2A peptide from porcine teschovirus-1
                     polyprotein"
                     /label=P2A
                     /note="Eukaryotic ribosomes fail to insert a peptide bond
                     between the Gly and Pro residues, yielding separate
                     polypeptides."
                     /translation="ATNFSLLKQAGDVEENPGP"
     CDS             1178..1381
                     /codon_start=1
                     /label=mAID
                     /note="note=""direct strand
                     translation""translation=""KEKSACPKDPAKPPAKAQVVGWPPVRSYRKNV
                     MVSCQKSSGGPEAAAFVKVSMDGAPYLRKIDLRMYK"""
                     /translation="KEKSACPKDPAKPPAKAQVVGWPPVRSYRKNVMVSCQKSSGGPEA
                     AAFVKVSMDGAPYLRKIDLRMYK"
     CDS             1382..1399
                     /codon_start=1
                     /label=Linker
                     /translation="GAGAGA"
     CDS             1388..1399
                     /codon_start=1
                     /label=Linker-mAID-Clover
                     /translation="GAGA"
     misc_feature    1388..1397
                     /label=(965)_pAID_Linker_5'_BamHI_SacI
     promoter        complement(1454..1472)
                     /label=T3 promoter
                     /note="promoter for bacteriophage T3 RNA polymerase"
     primer_bind     complement(1493..1509)
                     /label=M13 rev
                     /note="common sequencing primer, one of multiple similar
                     variants"
     protein_bind    1517..1533
                     /label=lac operator
                     /bound_moiety="lac repressor encoded by lacI"
                     /note="The lac repressor binds to the lac operator to
                     inhibit transcription in E. coli. This inhibition can be
                     relieved by adding lactose or
                     isopropyl-beta-D-thiogalactopyranoside (IPTG)."
     promoter        complement(1541..1571)
                     /label=lac promoter
                     /note="promoter for the E. coli lac operon"
     protein_bind    1586..1607
                     /label=CAP binding site
                     /bound_moiety="E. coli catabolite activator protein"
                     /note="CAP binding activates transcription in the presence
                     of cAMP."
     rep_origin      complement(1895..2483)
                     /direction=LEFT
                     /label=ori
                     /note="high-copy-number ColE1/pMB1/pBR322/pUC origin of
                     replication"
     CDS             complement(2654..3514)
                     /codon_start=1
                     /gene="bla"
                     /product="beta-lactamase"
                     /label=AmpR
                     /note="confers resistance to ampicillin, carbenicillin, and
                     related antibiotics"
                     /translation="MSIQHFRVALIPFFAAFCLPVFAHPETLVKVKDAEDQLGARVGYI
                     ELDLNSGKILESFRPEERFPMMSTFKVLLCGAVLSRIDAGQEQLGRRIHYSQNDLVEYS
                     PVTEKHLTDGMTVRELCSAAITMSDNTAANLLLTTIGGPKELTAFLHNMGDHVTRLDRW
                     EPELNEAIPNDERDTTMPVAMATTLRKLLTGELLTLASRQQLIDWMEADKVAGPLLRSA
                     LPAGWFIADKSGAGERGSRGIIAALGPDGKPSRIVVIYTTGSQATMDERNRQIAEIGAS
                     LIKHW"
     promoter        complement(3515..3619)
                     /gene="bla"
                     /label=AmpR promoter
ORIGIN
        1 ctgnnnnnnn nnnnnnnnnn nnnnnnnnnn nnnnnnnnnn nnnnnnnnnn nnnnnnnnnn
       61 nnnnnnnnnn nnnnnnnnnn nnnnnnnnnn nnnnnnnnnn nnnnnnnnnn nnnnnnnnnn
      121 nnnnnnncnn nnnnnnnnnn nnnnnnnnnn nnnnnnnnnn nnnnnnnnnn nnnnnnnnnn
      181 nnnnnnnnnn nnnnnnnnnn nnnnnnnnnn nnnnnnnnna nnnnnnnnnn nnnnnnnnnn
      241 nnnnnnnnnn nnnnnnnnnn nnnnnnnnnc ctttgacgtt ggagtccacg ttctttaata
      301 gtggactctt gttccaaact ggaacaacac tcaaccctat ctcggtctat tcttttgatt
      361 tataagggat tttgccgatt tcggcctatt ggttaaaaaa tgagctgatt taacaaaaat
      421 ttaacgcgaa ttttaacaaa atattaacgc ttacaatttc cattcgccat tcaggctgcg
      481 caactgttgg gaagggcgat cggtgcgggc ctcttcgcta ttacgccagc tggcgaaagg
      541 gggatgtgct gcaaggcgat taagttgggt aacgccaggg ttttcccagt cacgacgttg
      601 taaaacgacg gccagtgagc gcgcgtaata cgactcacta tagggcgaat tgggtaccgg
      661 gccccccctc gaggtcgacg gtatcgataa gcttgatatc gccaccatgg ccaagccttt
      721 gtctcaagaa gaatccaccc tcattgaaag agcaacggct acaatcaaca gcatccccat
      781 ctctgaagac tacagcgtcg ccagcgcagc tctctctagc gacggccgca tcttcactgg
      841 tgtcaatgta tatcatttta ctgggggacc ttgtgcagaa ctcgtggtgc tgggcactgc
      901 tgctgctgcg gcagctggca acctgacttg tatcgtcgcg atcggaaatg agaacagggg
      961 catcttgagc ccctgcggac ggtgccgaca ggtgcttctc gatctgcatc ctgggatcaa
     1021 agccatagtg aaggacagtg atggacagcc gacggcagtt gggattcgtg aattgctgcc
     1081 ctctggttat gtgtgggagg gctcaggaag cggagctact aacttcagcc tgctgaagca
     1141 ggctggagac gtggaggaga accctggacc tagatctaag gagaagagtg cttgtcctaa
     1201 agatccagcc aaacctccgg ccaaggcaca agttgtggga tggccaccgg tgagatcata
     1261 ccggaagaac gtgatggttt cctgccaaaa atcaagcggt ggcccggagg cggcggcgtt
     1321 cgtgaaggta tcaatggacg gagcaccgta cttgaggaaa atcgatttga ggatgtataa
     1381 aggcgctggt gcaggcgccg gatccactag ttctagagcg gccgccaccg cggtggagct
     1441 ccagcttttg ttccctttag tgagggttaa ttgcgcgctt ggcgtaatca tggtcatagc
     1501 tgtttcctgt gtgaaattgt tatccgctca caattccaca caacatacga gccggaagca
     1561 taaagtgtaa agcctggggt gcctaatgag tgagctaact cacattaatt gcgttgcgct
     1621 cactgcccgc tttccagtcg ggaaacctgt cgtgccagct gcattaatga atcggccaac
     1681 gcgcggggag aggcggtttg cgtattgggc gctcttccgc ttcctcgctc actgactcgc
     1741 tgcgctcggt cgttcggctg cggcgagcgg tatcagctca ctcaaaggcg gtaatacggt
     1801 tatccacaga atcaggggat aacgcaggaa agaacatgtg agcaaaaggc cagcaaaagg
     1861 ccaggaaccg taaaaaggcc gcgttgctgg cgtttttcca taggctccgc ccccctgacg
     1921 agcatcacaa aaatcgacgc tcaagtcaga ggtggcgaaa cccgacagga ctataaagat
     1981 accaggcgtt tccccctgga agctccctcg tgcgctctcc tgttccgacc ctgccgctta
     2041 ccggatacct gtccgccttt ctcccttcgg gaagcgtggc gctttctcat agctcacgct
     2101 gtaggtatct cagttcggtg taggtcgttc gctccaagct gggctgtgtg cacgaacccc
     2161 ccgttcagcc cgaccgctgc gccttatccg gtaactatcg tcttgagtcc aacccggtaa
     2221 gacacgactt atcgccactg gcagcagcca ctggtaacag gattagcaga gcgaggtatg
     2281 taggcggtgc tacagagttc ttgaagtggt ggcctaacta cggctacact agaaggacag
     2341 tatttggtat ctgcgctctg ctgaagccag ttaccttcgg aaaaagagtt ggtagctctt
     2401 gatccggcaa acaaaccacc gctggtagcg gtggtttttt tgtttgcaag cagcagatta
     2461 cgcgcagaaa aaaaggatct caagaagatc ctttgatctt ttctacgggg tctgacgctc
     2521 agtggaacga aaactcacgt taagggattt tggtcatgag attatcaaaa aggatcttca
     2581 cctagatcct tttaaattaa aaatgaagtt ttaaatcaat ctaaagtata tatgagtaaa
     2641 cttggtctga cagttaccaa tgcttaatca gtgaggcacc tatctcagcg atctgtctat
     2701 ttcgttcatc catagttgcc tgactccccg tcgtgtagat aactacgata cgggagggct
     2761 taccatctgg ccccagtgct gcaatgatac cgcgagaccc acgctcaccg gctccagatt
     2821 tatcagcaat aaaccagcca gccggaaggg ccgagcgcag aagtggtcct gcaactttat
     2881 ccgcctccat ccagtctatt aattgttgcc gggaagctag agtaagtagt tcgccagtta
     2941 atagtttgcg caacgttgtt gccattgcta caggcatcgt ggtgtcacgc tcgtcgtttg
     3001 gtatggcttc attcagctcc ggttcccaac gatcaaggcg agttacatga tcccccatgt
     3061 tgtgcaaaaa agcggttagc tccttcggtc ctccgatcgt tgtcagaagt aagttggccg
     3121 cagtgttatc actcatggtt atggcagcac tgcataattc tcttactgtc atgccatccg
     3181 taagatgctt ttctgtgact ggtgagtact caaccaagtc attctgagaa tagtgtatgc
     3241 ggcgaccgag ttgctcttgc ccggcgtcaa tacgggataa taccgcgcca catagcagaa
     3301 ctttaaaagt gctcatcatt ggaaaacgtt cttcggggcg aaaactctca aggatcttac
     3361 cgctgttgag atccagttcg atgtaaccca ctcgtgcacc caactgatct tcagcatctt
     3421 ttactttcac cagcgtttct gggtgagcaa aaacaggaag gcaaaatgcc gcaaaaaagg
     3481 gaataagggc gacacggaaa tgttgaatac tcatactctt cctttttcaa tattattgaa
     3541 gcatttatca gggttattgt ctcatgagcg gatacatatt tgaatgtatt tagaaaaata
     3601 aacaaatagg ggttccgcgc acatttcccc gaaaagtgcc ac
//
