>Addgene plasmid #121181 | pMK347 (BSD-P2A-mAID) | addgene full sequence | sequence record 234556 | Addgene NGS Result
[113 nt withheld, positions 1-113]
C
[91 nt withheld, positions 115-205]
A
[49 nt withheld, positions 207-255]
CCTTTGACGTTGGAGTCCACGTTCTTTAATAGTGGACTCTTGTTCCAAACTGGAACAACACTCAACCCTA
TCTCGGTCTATTCTTTTGATTTATAAGGGATTTTGCCGATTTCGGCCTATTGGTTAAAAAAATGAGCTGA
TTTAACAAAAATTTAACGCGAATTTTAACAAAATATTAACGCTTACAATTTCCATTCGCCATTCAGGCTG
CGCAACTGTTGGGAAGGGCGATCGGTGCGGGCCTCTTCGCTATTACGCCAGCTGGCGAAAGGGGGATGTG
CTGCAAGGCGATTAAGTTGGGTAACGCCAGGGTTTTCCCAGTCACGACGTTGTAAAACGACGGCCAGTGA
GCGCGCGTAATACGACTCACTATAGGGCGAATTGGGTACCGGGCCCCCCCTCGAGGTCGACGGTATCGAT
AAGCTTGATATCGCCACCATGGCCAAGCCTTTGTCTCAAGAAGAATCCACCCTCATTGAAAGAGCAACGG
CTACAATCAACAGCATCCCCATCTCTGAAGACTACAGCGTCGCCAGCGCAGCTCTCTCTAGCGACGGCCG
CATCTTCACTGGTGTCAATGTATATCATTTTACTGGGGGACCTTGTGCAGAACTCGTGGTGCTGGGCACT
GCTGCTGCTGCGGCAGCTGGCAACCTGACTTGTATCGTCGCGATCGGAAATGAGAACAGGGGCATCTTGA
GCCCCTGCGGACGGTGCCGACAGGTGCTTCTCGATCTGCATCCTGGGATCAAAGCCATAGTGAAGGACAG
TGATGGACAGCCGACGGCAGTTGGGATTCGTGAATTGCTGCCCTCTGGTTATGTGTGGGAGGGCTCAGGA
AGCGGAGCTACTAACTTCAGCCTGCTGAAGCAGGCTGGAGACGTGGAGGAGAACCCTGGACCTAGATCTA
AGGAGAAGAGTGCTTGTCCTAAAGATCCAGCCAAACCTCCGGCCAAGGCACAAGTTGTGGGATGGCCACC
GGTGAGATCATACCGGAAGAACGTGATGGTTTCCTGCCAAAAATCAAGCGGTGGCCCGGAGGCGGCGGCG
TTCGTGAAGGTATCAATGGACGGAGCACCGTACTTGAGGAAAATCGATTTGAGGATGTATAAAGGCGCTG
GTGCAGGCGCCGGATCCACTAGTTCTAGAGCGGCCGCCACCGCGGTGGAGCTCCAGCTTTTGTTCCCTTT
AGTGAGGGTTAATTGCGCGCTTGGCGTAATCATGGTCATAGCTGTTTCCTGTGTGAAATTGTTATCCGCT
CACAATTCCACACAACATACGAGCCGGAAGCATAAAGTGTAAAGCCTGGGGTGCCTAATGAGTGAGCTAA
CTCACATTAATTGCGTTGCGCTCACTGCCCGCTTTCCAGTCGGGAAACCTGTCGTGCCAGCTGCATTAAT
GAATCGGCCAACGCGCGGGGAGAGGCGGTTTGCGTATTGGGCGCTCTTCCGCTTCCTCGCTCACTGACTC
GCTGCGCTCGGTCGTTCGGCTGCGGCGAGCGGTATCAGCTCACTCAAAGGCGGTAATACGGTTATCCACA
GAATCAGGGGATAACGCAGGAAAGAACATGTGAGCAAAAGGCCAGCAAAAGGCCAGGAACCGTAAAAAGG
CCGCGTTGCTGGCGTTTTTCCATAGGCTCCGCCCCCCTGACGAGCATCACAAAAATCGACGCTCAAGTCA
GAGGTGGCGAAACCCGACAGGACTATAAAGATACCAGGCGTTTCCCCCTGGAAGCTCCCTCGTGCGCTCT
CCTGTTCCGACCCTGCCGCTTACCGGATACCTGTCCGCCTTTCTCCCTTCGGGAAGCGTGGCGCTTTCTC
ATAGCTCACGCTGTAGGTATCTCAGTTCGGTGTAGGTCGTTCGCTCCAAGCTGGGCTGTGTGCACGAACC
CCCCGTTCAGCCCGACCGCTGCGCCTTATCCGGTAACTATCGTCTTGAGTCCAACCCGGTAAGACACGAC
TTATCGCCACTGGCAGCAGCCACTGGTAACAGGATTAGCAGAGCGAGGTATGTAGGCGGTGCTACAGAGT
TCTTGAAGTGGTGGCCTAACTACGGCTACACTAGAAGAACAGTATTTGGTATCTGCGCTCTGCTGAAGCC
AGTTACCTTCGGAAAAAGAGTTGGTAGCTCTTGATCCGGCAAACAAACCACCGCTGGTAGCGGTGGTTTT
TTTGTTTGCAAGCAGCAGATTACGCGCAGAAAAAAAGGATCTCAAGAAGATCCTTTGATCTTTTCTACGG
GGTCTGACGCTCAGTGGAACGAAAACTCACGTTAAGGGATTTTGGTCATGAGATTATCAAAAAGGATCTT
CACCTAGATCCTTTTAAATTAAAAATGAAGTTTTAAATCAATCTAAAGTATATATGAGTAAACTTGGTCT
GACAGTTACCAATGCTTAATCAGTGAGGCACCTATCTCAGCGATCTGTCTATTTCGTTCATCCATAGTTG
CCTGACTCCCCGTCGTGTAGATAACTACGATACGGGAGGGCTTACCATCTGGCCCCAGTGCTGCAATGAT
ACCGCGAGACCCACGCTCACCGGCTCCAGATTTATCAGCAATAAACCAGCCAGCCGGAAGGGCCGAGCGC
AGAAGTGGTCCTGCAACTTTATCCGCCTCCATCCAGTCTATTAATTGTTGCCGGGAAGCTAGAGTAAGTA
GTTCGCCAGTTAATAGTTTGCGCAACGTTGTTGCCATTGCTACAGGCATCGTGGTGTCACGCTCGTCGTT
TGGTATGGCTTCATTCAGCTCCGGTTCCCAACGATCAAGGCGAGTTACATGATCCCCCATGTTGTGCAAA
AAAGCGGTTAGCTCCTTCGGTCCTCCGATCGTTGTCAGAAGTAAGTTGGCCGCAGTGTTATCACTCATGG
TTATGGCAGCACTGCATAATTCTCTTACTGTCATGCCATCCGTAAGATGCTTTTCTGTGACTGGTGAGTA
CTCAACCAAGTCATTCTGAGAATAGTGTATGCGGCGACCGAGTTGCTCTTGCCCGGCGTCAATACGGGAT
AATACCGCGCCACATAGCAGAACTTTAAAAGTGCTCATCATTGGAAAACGTTCTTCGGGGCGAAAACTCT
CAAGGATCTTACCGCTGTTGAGATCCAGTTCGATGTAACCCACTCGTGCACCCAACTGATCTTCAGCATC
TTTTACTTTCACCAGCGTTTCTGGGTGAGCAAAAACAGGAAGGCAAAATGCCGCAAAAAAGGGAATAAGG
GCGACACGGAAATGTTGAATACTCATACTCTTCCTTTTTCAATATTATTGAAGCATTTATCAGGGTTATT
GTCTCATGAGCGGATACATATTTGAATGTATTTAGAAAAATAAACAAATAGGGGTTCCGCGCACATTTCC
CCGAAAAGTGCCACCTG
[11 nt withheld, positions 3633-3643]
Features (pLannotate 1.2.2; 15 found; start..end, strand, type, name):
    450..605     -  CDS            lacZα (fragment): LacZα fragment of β-galactosidase; lacZ fragment
    613..631     +  promoter       T7 promoter: promoter for bacteriophage T7 RNA polymerase
    640..688     -  misc_feature   MCS (fragment): pBluescript multiple cloning site
    694..1090    +  CDS            BSD (fragment): blasticidin S deaminase; Aspergillus terreus BSD; confers resistance to blasticidin
   1165..1368    +  CDS            mini-AID: minimal degron from the auxin-responsive IAA17 protein of Arabidopsis thaliana (Kubota et al., 2013) acts as an auxin-inducible degron (AID) in the presence of TIR1
   1387..1428    -  misc_feature   MCS (fragment): pBluescript multiple cloning site
   1441..1459    -  promoter       T3 promoter: promoter for bacteriophage T3 RNA polymerase
   1504..1520    -  protein_bind   lac operator: The lac repressor binds to the lac operator to inhibit transcription in E. coli. This inhibition can be relieved by adding lactose or isopropyl-β-D-thiogalactopyranoside (IPTG). lac repressor encoded by lacI
   1528..1558    -  promoter       lac promoter: promoter for the E. coli lac operon
   1573..1594    -  protein_bind   CAP binding site: CAP binding activates transcription in the presence of cAMP. E. coli catabolite activator protein
   1607..1699    -  CDS            lacI (fragment): lac repressor; lacI; The lac repressor binds to the lac operator to inhibit transcription in E. coli. This inhibition can be relieved by adding lactose or isopropyl-β-D-thiogalactopyranoside (IPTG).
   1882..2470    -  rep_origin     ori: high-copy-number ColE1/pMB1/pBR322/pUC origin of replication
   2641..3501    -  CDS            AmpR: β-lactamase; bla; confers resistance to ampicillin, carbenicillin, and related antibiotics
   3502..3606    -  promoter       AmpR promoter: bla
   3633..348     +  rep_origin     f1 ori (across the origin) (sequence partly withheld): f1 bacteriophage origin of replication; arrow indicates direction of (+) strand synthesis
