[The description below was written by a language model from this plasmid's Addgene catalogue record, the feature table of its GenBank file and pLannotate feature annotations shown in this document.]
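Description:
pMK347 (BSD-P2A-mAID) is a small (about 3.6 kb) pBluescript-based plasmid that carries a cassette for N-terminal tagging of proteins with the auxin-inducible degron. It is catalogued under the CRISPR vector type. It encodes no nuclease or guide RNA, so this most likely reflects use as a source of donor template for genome-editing-mediated knock-in. The plasmid is maintained in E. coli at high copy through a ColE1/pUC-type origin and is selected with ampicillin via the bla gene. The backbone also has an f1 phage origin, T7 and T3 promoters, M13 primer sites and lac promoter/operator remnants flanking the multiple cloning site.

The synthetic insert begins with a Kozak sequence and reads through blasticidin S deaminase (BSD, from Aspergillus terreus), a porcine teschovirus P2A peptide, the mini-AID degron (the minimal degron from Arabidopsis IAA17) and a short linker. No mammalian promoter or polyadenylation signal is annotated. That is consistent with a design in which the cassette is placed at the start of an endogenous coding sequence and expressed from the target gene's own promoter. Ribosomal skipping at P2A would then release BSD as a separate protein conferring blasticidin resistance for selecting edited cells. The mAID-linker portion would remain fused to the N-terminus of the target protein. In cells expressing the TIR1 F-box protein, adding auxin triggers rapid degradation of the mAID-fused protein, allowing conditional depletion. No homology arms are annotated, and the record does not state how they are added for a given target. The two sequence records agree in content and differ only by a small coordinate offset.
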