Addgene plasmid #121181: pMK347 (BSD-P2A-mAID)
Purpose: N-terminal tagging
Depositing lab: Masato Kanemaki. Depositing organization: National Institute of Genetics. Publication: Generation of conditional auxin-inducible degron (AID) cells and tight control of degron-fused proteins using the degradation inhibitor auxinole. Yesbolatova A, Natsume T, Hayashi KI, Kanemaki MT. Methods. 2019 Apr 23. pii: S1046-2023(18)30331-1. doi: 10.1016/j.ymeth.2019.04.010. PubMed 31026591.
Backbone
  Vector backbone: pbluescript
  Vector type: CRISPR
Growth in bacteria
  Bacterial resistance: Ampicillin, 100 μg/mL
  Growth temperature: 37°C
  Growth strain: DH5alpha
  Copy number: High Copy
Gene/Insert
  Gene/Insert name: BSD-P2A-mAID
  Species: Synthetic
  Cloning method: Restriction Enzyme; 5′ cloning site Unknown (unknown if destroyed); 3′ cloning site Unknown (unknown if destroyed)
Terms and licenses: Academic/Nonprofit Terms; Industry Terms: Not Available to Industry
How to cite: pMK347 (BSD-P2A-mAID) was a gift from Masato Kanemaki (Addgene plasmid # 121181 ; http://n2t.net/addgene:121181 ; RRID:Addgene_121181)
